>Addgene plasmid #223141 | pBK1296-AAV-EFSNC-dCjCas9-HP1aNH(115-177) | addgene full sequence | sequence record 442990 | Addgene NGS Result
CCTGCAGGCAGCTGCGCGCTCGCTCGCTCACTGAGGCCGCCCGGGCGTCGGGCGACCTTTGGTCGCCCGG
CCTCAGTGAGCGAGCGAGCGCGCAGAGAGGGAGTGGCCAACTCCATCACTAGGGGTTCCTGCGGCCTCTA
GCTAGGTCTTGAAAGGAGTGGGAATTGGCTCCGGTGCCCGTCAGTGGGCAGAGCGCACATCGCCCACAGT
CCCCGAGAAGTTGGGGGGAGGGGTCGGCAATTGATCCGGTGCCTAGAGAAGGTGGCGCGGGGTAAACTGG
GAAAGTGATGTCGTGTACTGGCTCCGCCTTTTTCCCGAGGGTGGGGGAGAACCGTATATAAGTGCAGTAG
TCGCCGTGAACGTTCTTTTTCGCAACGGGTTTGCCGCCAGAACACAGGACCGGTGCCACCATGGACTACA
AAGACCATGACGGTGATTATAAAGATCATGACATCGATTACAAGGATGACGATGACAAGGGTGGATCGCC
AAAGAAAAAGAGGAAAGTCGGCAGTGGACCTAAAAAGAAACGAAAGGTTGAAGCGGGATCCGCCCGCATC
CTCGCTTTCGCCATCGGAATCTCTAGTATCGGATGGGCCTTCTCTGAAAACGACGAACTGAAAGACTGCG
GCGTGAGAATCTTCACAAAGGTTGAAAACCCTAAAACAGGCGAGTCTTTAGCTCTGCCACGTAGGTTGGC
CCGCTCCGCCCGAAAAAGGCTGGCTCGGCGGAAGGCTCGCCTCAACCACTTGAAGCATTTGATAGCTAAT
GAGTTCAAACTGAACTACGAAGATTACCAGTCCTTCGACGAGTCATTGGCAAAAGCCTACAAAGGCAGCC
TTATCAGTCCTTATGAGTTGAGATTTCGCGCACTCAACGAACTGCTTTCTAAGCAAGACTTTGCTAGGGT
CATTCTGCACATCGCAAAACGGCGAGGTTATGACGATATCAAGAACTCCGACGATAAAGAAAAGGGAGCC
ATTCTCAAGGCGATCAAACAGAATGAGGAAAAATTGGCAAACTACCAGAGTGTGGGCGAGTATCTGTATA
AAGAGTATTTCCAGAAGTTTAAGGAAAACAGCAAGGAGTTTACAAACGTCAGAAATAAAAAGGAGTCTTA
CGAGAGATGCATCGCGCAGTCATTCCTCAAAGATGAGCTGAAGCTGATATTTAAGAAGCAACGCGAATTT
GGTTTCTCATTCTCTAAGAAGTTCGAAGAGGAGGTTCTTTCCGTGGCGTTTTACAAGAGGGCGCTCAAAG
ACTTCTCCCACCTGGTTGGTAACTGTAGTTTCTTCACGGATGAGAAGCGAGCTCCCAAAAATTCTCCCCT
GGCTTTCATGTTTGTTGCCCTGACTCGGATCATTAACCTGCTGAACAACCTGAAAAATACTGAAGGGATC
TTGTATACGAAGGACGACCTAAATGCACTCCTGAATGAAGTGCTCAAAAACGGAACTCTAACCTATAAAC
AGACCAAGAAATTACTGGGGCTCTCTGACGACTACGAGTTCAAGGGCGAGAAGGGTACTTATTTTATCGA
ATTCAAAAAGTATAAGGAGTTCATTAAAGCATTGGGGGAACACAACCTCAGCCAGGACGATCTCAATGAA
ATTGCCAAGGACATCACGCTGATTAAAGACGAGATAAAACTGAAAAAGGCACTGGCCAAGTATGACCTCA
ACCAGAACCAGATCGACTCTCTGTCCAAGCTGGAGTTCAAAGACCACCTAAACATATCCTTCAAAGCCCT
GAAACTGGTCACCCCTCTAATGCTCGAAGGAAAAAAATACGACGAGGCGTGTAATGAACTGAATCTTAAG
GTGGCCATCAATGAGGATAAGAAGGACTTTCTTCCAGCCTTTAACGAGACATATTACAAAGACGAGGTCA
CAAACCCGGTTGTGCTGAGGGCCATAAAAGAGTATCGGAAGGTTCTGAATGCCCTCCTGAAGAAGTACGG
CAAAGTGCACAAAATAAATATCGAATTGGCTAGGGAGGTGGGGAAGAACCATTCTCAGCGAGCAAAGATC
GAGAAAGAGCAGAATGAGAACTACAAAGCCAAGAAAGACGCCGAACTGGAGTGCGAAAAGCTGGGGCTTA
AAATAAACAGTAAAAACATCCTGAAATTAAGATTGTTCAAAGAGCAAAAGGAGTTTTGCGCCTACTCAGG
GGAAAAAATCAAAATATCAGACCTGCAGGACGAGAAAATGCTGGAGATCGACGCCATCTATCCGTATAGC
AGGTCATTTGACGATTCCTACATGAACAAAGTGCTTGTGTTTACCAAACAGAACCAAGAAAAGCTGAACC
AAACCCCCTTTGAGGCTTTCGGAAACGACTCAGCCAAGTGGCAGAAAATCGAAGTCCTAGCCAAGAATCT
GCCTACAAAAAAACAAAAGAGGATTCTTGATAAGAACTATAAGGACAAGGAACAGAAAAACTTTAAAGAC
AGGAACCTGAATGACACGAGGTACATTGCGCGACTGGTTCTAAACTATACCAAAGACTACCTGGATTTCC
TCCCTCTGAGCGACGACGAGAATACTAAACTGAATGATACCCAGAAAGGCTCAAAGGTCCACGTTGAGGC
TAAGTCCGGGATGCTGACTAGCGCCCTCCGCCACACGTGGGGCTTCAGCGCCAAAGATCGGAATAATCAT
CTTCATCACGCTATTGATGCAGTAATCATAGCCTACGCTAACAACAGCATCGTGAAAGCCTTCTCCGATT
TCAAGAAAGAACAGGAGTCTAATAGCGCCGAGTTGTACGCCAAGAAAATTTCCGAATTGGACTATAAAAA
TAAGAGAAAATTCTTCGAACCCTTCTCCGGGTTTCGCCAAAAGGTCTTAGATAAGATCGACGAGATTTTC
GTTTCCAAGCCCGAAAGAAAAAAGCCTTCAGGGGCACTGCACGAAGAGACATTCCGCAAGGAAGAGGAAT
TTTACCAATCTTACGGTGGTAAAGAGGGAGTTCTGAAGGCTCTGGAGCTTGGGAAGATCCGCAAGGTAAA
CGGGAAAATCGTGAAAAACGGGGACATGTTCAGGGTGGATATCTTCAAGCACAAAAAGACCAACAAGTTC
TACGCAGTACCCATCTACACTATGGATTTCGCTTTAAAGGTTCTCCCAAATAAGGCGGTGGCTCGATCGA
AGAAAGGAGAGATCAAGGACTGGATCTTAATGGATGAAAATTACGAGTTTTGCTTCTCGCTCTACAAAGA
TAGCCTGATTCTGATCCAGACAAAAGACATGCAGGAACCAGAATTTGTTTATTATAACGCCTTCACGAGC
AGTACAGTGTCCCTGATTGTGAGCAAGCATGATAACAAGTTCGAGACTCTGTCTAAGAATCAGAAAATCC
TTTTCAAGAACGCCAACGAGAAGGAGGTCATCGCAAAGTCAATTGGCATCCAAAACCTGAAGGTGTTCGA
GAAATACATAGTGTCCGCACTCGGTGAAGTAACTAAAGCCGAATTTCGACAGCGCGAGGATTTTAAGAAA
AGCCCCAAGAAGAAGAGAAAGGTGGAGGCCAGCTTAGCATCGGGAGGTGGTTCGGGTGGAGGAAGTGGCG
GGTCAGGGTCGGGTGGCACTAGTCGGGGCTTTGAGAGAGGACTGGAACCAGAAAAGATCATTGGGGCAAC
AGATTCCTGTGGTGATTTAATGTTCCTAATGAAATGGAAAGACACAGATGAAGCTGACCTGGTTCTTGCA
AAAGAAGCTAATGTGAAATGTCCACAAATTGTGATAGCATTTTATGAAGAGAGACTGACATGGCATGCAT
ATGCTAGCGGAGGTGGTTCGCCAAAGAAGAAACGGAAGGTGTGAGCATGCAATAAAACATCTTTGTTTTC
ATTAGATCTGTGTGTTGGTTTTTTGTGTGCGGCCGGTACCGAGGGCCTATTTCCCATGATTCCTTCATAT
TTGCATATACGATACAAGGCTGTTAGAGAGATAATTGGAATTAATTTGACTGTAAACACAAAGATATTAG
TACAAAATACGTGACGTAGAAAGTAATAATTTCTTGGGTAGTTTGCAGTTTTAAAATTATGTTTTAAAAT
GGACTATCATATGCTTACCGTAACTTGAAAGTATTTCGATTTCTTGGCTTTATATATCTTGTGGAAAGGA
CGAAACACCGGAGACCACGGCAGGTCTCAGTTTTAGTCCCTGAAAAGGGACTAAAATAAAGAGTTTGCGG
GACTCTGCGGGGTTACAATCCCCTAAAACCGCTTTTTTGCGGCCGCAGGAACCCCTAGTGATGGAGTTGG
CCACTCCCTCTCTGCGCGCTCGCTCGCTCACTGAGGCCGGGCGACCAAAGGTCGCCCGACGCCCGGGCTT
TGCCCGGGCGGCCTCAGTGAGCGAGCGAGCGCGCAGCTGCCTGCAGGGGCGCCTGATGCGGTATTTTCTC
CTTACGCATCTGTGCGGTATTTCACACCGCATA
[95 nt withheld, positions 4444-4538]
T
[46 nt withheld, positions 4540-4585]
C
[141 nt withheld, positions 4587-4727]
CCTTTGACGTTGGAGTCCACGTTCTTT
[37 nt withheld, positions 4755-4791]
ACTCTATCTCGGGCTATTCTTTTGATTTATAAGGGATTTTGCCGATTTCGGTCTATTGGTTAAAAAATGA
GCTGATTTAACAAAAATTTAACGCGAATTTTAACAAAATATTAACGTTTACAATTTTATGGTGCACTCTC
AGTACAATCTGCTCTGATGCCGCATAGTTAAGCCAGCCCCGACACCCGCCAACACCCGCTGACGCGCCCT
GACGGGCTTGTCTGCTCCCGGCATCCGCTTACAGACAAGCTGTGACCGTCTCCGGGAGCTGCATGTGTCA
GAGGTTTTCACCGTCATCACCGAAACGCGCGAGACGAAAGGGCCTCGTGATACGCCTATTTTTATAGGTT
AATGTCATGATAATAATGGTTTCTTAGACGTCAGGTGGCACTTTTCGGGGAAATGTGCGCGGAACCCCTA
TTTGTTTATTTTTCTAAATACATTCAAATATGTATCCGCTCATGAGACAATAACCCTGATAAATGCTTCA
ATAATATTGAAAAAGGAAGAGTATGAGTATTCAACATTTCCGTGTCGCCCTTATTCCCTTTTTTGCGGCA
TTTTGCCTTCCTGTTTTTGCTCACCCAGAAACGCTGGTGAAAGTAAAAGATGCTGAAGATCAGTTGGGTG
CACGAGTGGGTTACATCGAACTGGATCTCAACAGCGGTAAGATCCTTGAGAGTTTTCGCCCCGAAGAACG
TTTTCCAATGATGAGCACTTTTAAAGTTCTGCTATGTGGCGCGGTATTATCCCGTATTGACGCCGGGCAA
GAGCAACTCGGTCGCCGCATACACTATTCTCAGAATGACTTGGTTGAGTACTCACCAGTCACAGAAAAGC
ATCTTACGGATGGCATGACAGTAAGAGAATTATGCAGTGCTGCCATAACCATGAGTGATAACACTGCGGC
CAACTTACTTCTGACAACGATCGGAGGACCGAAGGAGCTAACCGCTTTTTTGCACAACATGGGGGATCAT
GTAACTCGCCTTGATCGTTGGGAACCGGAGCTGAATGAAGCCATACCAAACGACGAGCGTGACACCACGA
TGCCTGTAGCAATGGCAACAACGTTGCGCAAACTATTAACTGGCGAACTACTTACTCTAGCTTCCCGGCA
ACAATTAATAGACTGGATGGAGGCGGATAAAGTTGCAGGACCACTTCTGCGCTCGGCCCTTCCGGCTGGC
TGGTTTATTGCTGATAAATCTGGAGCCGGTGAGCGTGGAAGCCGCGGTATCATTGCAGCACTGGGGCCAG
ATGGTAAGCCCTCCCGTATCGTAGTTATCTACACGACGGGGAGTCAGGCAACTATGGATGAACGAAATAG
ACAGATCGCTGAGATAGGTGCCTCACTGATTAAGCATTGGTAACTGTCAGACCAAGTTTACTCATATATA
CTTTAGATTGATTTAAAACTTCATTTTTAATTTAAAAGGATCTAGGTGAAGATCCTTTTTGATAATCTCA
TGACCAAAATCCCTTAACGTGAGTTTTCGTTCCACTGAGCGTCAGACCCCGTAGAAAAGATCAAAGGATC
TTCTTGAGATCCTTTTTTTCTGCGCGTAATCTGCTGCTTGCAAACAAAAAAACCACCGCTACCAGCGGTG
GTTTGTTTGCCGGATCAAGAGCTACCAACTCTTTTTCCGAAGGTAACTGGCTTCAGCAGAGCGCAGATAC
CAAATACTGTTCTTCTAGTGTAGCCGTAGTTAGGCCACCACTTCAAGAACTCTGTAGCACCGCCTACATA
CCTCGCTCTGCTAATCCTGTTACCAGTGGCTGCTGCCAGTGGCGATAAGTCGTGTCTTACCGGGTTGGAC
TCAAGACGATAGTTACCGGATAAGGCGCAGCGGTCGGGCTGAACGGGGGGTTCGTGCACACAGCCCAGCT
TGGAGCGAACGACCTACACCGAACTGAGATACCTACAGCGTGAGCTATGAGAAAGCGCCACGCTTCCCGA
AGGGAGAAAGGCGGACAGGTATCCGGTAAGCGGCAGGGTCGGAACAGGAGAGCGCACGAGGGAGCTTCCA
GGGGGAAACGCCTGGTATCTTTATAGTCCTGTCGGGTTTCGCCACCTCTGACTTGAGCGTCGATTTTTGT
GATGCTCGTCAGGGGGGCGGAGCCTATGGAAAAACGCCAGCAACGCGGCCTTTTTACGGTTCCTGGCCTT
TTGCTGGCCTTTTGCTCACATGT
Features (pLannotate 1.2.2; 18 found; start..end, strand, type, name):
     12..39      +  repeat_region  AAV2 ITR (fragment): inverted terminal repeat of adeno-associated virus serotype 2 inverted
     68..95      +  repeat_region  AAV2 ITR (fragment): inverted terminal repeat of adeno-associated virus serotype 2 inverted
    142..160     +  CDS            small t antigen (fragment): SV40 (simian virus 40) small t antigen
    186..397     +  promoter       EF-1α core promoter: core promoter for human elongation factor EF-1α
    414..479     +  CDS            3xFLAG: three tandem FLAG® epitope tags, followed by an enterokinase cleavage site
    552..3500    +  CDS            cas9: CAS9_CAMJE - Experimental evidence at protein level: Swiss-Prot protein existence level 1. CRISPR (clustered regularly interspaced short palindromic repeat) is an adaptive immune system that provides protection against mobile genetic elements (viruses, transposable elements and conjugative plasmids). CRISPR clusters contain spacers, sequences complementary to antecedent mobile elements, and target invading nucleic acids. CRISPR clusters are transcribed and processed into CRISPR RNA (crRNA). In type II CRISPR systems correct processing of pre-crRNA requires a trans- encoded small RNA (tracrRNA)
   3465..3782    +  CDS            CBX5 (fragment): CBX5_HUMAN - Also known as HP1A. Experimental evidence at protein level: Swiss-Prot protein existence level 1. Component of heterochromatin that recognizes and binds histone H3 tails methylated at 'Lys-9' (H3K9me), leading to epigenetic repression. In contrast, it is excluded from chromatin when 'Tyr-41' of histone H3 is phosphorylated (H3Y41ph). Can interact with lamin-B receptor (LBR). This interaction can contribute to the association of the heterochromatin with the inner nuclear membrane. Involved in the formation of functional kinetochore through interaction with MIS12 complex proteins. F
   3831..3879    +  polyA_signal   poly(A) signal: synthetic polyadenylation signal
   3891..4131    +  promoter       U6 promoter: RNA polymerase III promoter for human U6 snRNA
   4160..4232    +  misc_RNA       Cj gRNA scaffold: guide RNA scaffold for the Campylobacter jejuni CRISPR/Cas9 system (Kim et al., 2016)
   4247..4387    +  repeat_region  AAV2 ITR: inverted terminal repeat of adeno-associated virus serotype 2 inverted
   4392..4443    -  misc_feature   bom (fragment): basis of mobility region from pBR322
   4462..4917    +  rep_origin     f1 ori (sequence partly withheld): f1 bacteriophage origin of replication; arrow indicates direction of (+) strand synthesis
   4918..4967    -  misc_feature   bom (fragment): basis of mobility region from pBR322
   5069..5104    -  CDS            rop (fragment): Rop protein, which maintains plasmids at low copy number; rop
   5199..5303    +  promoter       AmpR promoter: bla
   5304..6164    +  CDS            AmpR: β-lactamase; bla; confers resistance to ampicillin, carbenicillin, and related antibiotics
   6335..6923    +  rep_origin     ori: high-copy-number ColE1/pMB1/pBR322/pUC origin of replication
