[The description below was written by a language model from this plasmid's Addgene catalogue record and pLannotate feature annotations shown in this document.]
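Description:
pBK1296-AAV-EFSNC-dCjCas9-HP1aNH(115-177) is an all-in-one AAV transfer plasmid for CRISPR-based epigenome editing in mammalian cells. The sequenced record is about 7 kb; the parental backbone is not stated. In bacteria it is maintained through a high-copy ColE1/pUC-type origin and selected with ampicillin via the β-lactamase gene, and it also carries an f1 phage origin. The payload lies between AAV2 inverted terminal repeats, which direct replication and packaging of the intervening DNA into AAV particles. The downstream ITR is annotated intact, whereas the upstream one is detected only as short fragments, a common outcome when these structured repeats are sequenced or annotated.

Between the ITRs are two expression units. A compact EF-1α core promoter (catalogued as EF1a) drives a single fusion protein: an N-terminal 3xFLAG epitope tag, the small Campylobacter jejuni Cas9, described in the name and purpose as the nuclease-dead form (dCjCas9), and a C-terminal fragment of human HP1α (CBX5) covering residues 115–177. This is followed by a short synthetic polyadenylation signal. HP1α is a heterochromatin component that binds H3K9-methylated histone tails and promotes epigenetic repression, so the truncated domain acts as a repressive effector recruited to DNA by the catalytically inactive Cas9. Downstream, a human U6 Pol III promoter precedes the C. jejuni guide RNA scaffold, which is empty, so a targeting spacer must be inserted by the user.

The small Cas9 orthologue, minimal promoter, trimmed effector and short polyA together keep the cassette within AAV packaging capacity. According to the associated publication, the platform is intended for AAV-delivered epigenome editing, with therapeutic implications for neurodegenerative disorders.
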