Addgene plasmid #223141: pBK1296-AAV-EFSNC-dCjCas9-HP1aNH(115-177)
Purpose: Expression of truncated HP1a with dCjCas9 and empty gRNA scaffold
Depositing lab: Boris Kantor. Depositing organization: Duke University. Publication: All-in-one AAV-delivered epigenome-editing platform: proof-of-concept and therapeutic implications for neurodegenerative disorders. Kantor B, Odonovan B, Rittiner J, Hodgson D, Lindner N, Guerrero S, Dong W, Zhang A, Chiba-Falek O. bioRxiv [Preprint]. 2024 May 19:2023.04.14.536951. doi: 10.1101/2023.04.14.536951. PubMed 38798630.
Backbone
  Vector backbone: Unknown
  Vector type: Mammalian Expression, AAV, CRISPR
Growth in bacteria
  Bacterial resistance: Ampicillin, 100 μg/mL
  Growth temperature: 37°C
  Growth strain: NEB Stable
  Copy number: High Copy
Gene/Insert
  Gene/Insert name: HP1a (alt name: CBX5)
  Species: H. sapiens (human)
  Mutation: Encodes aa 115-177
  Entrez Gene: CBX5 (a.k.a. HEL25, HP1, HP1A, HP1alpha)
  Promoter: EF1a
  Tag / fusion protein: 3xFLAG (N terminal on backbone)
  Cloning method: Unknown
Terms and licenses: Academic/Nonprofit Terms; Industry Terms: Not Available to Industry
Depositor comments: Please visit https://doi.org/10.1101/2023.04.14.536951 for bioRxiv preprint.
How to cite: pBK1296-AAV-EFSNC-dCjCas9-HP1aNH(115-177) was a gift from Boris Kantor (Addgene plasmid # 223141 ; http://n2t.net/addgene:223141 ; RRID:Addgene_223141)
